Addgene plasmid #135176: pAAV-TRE-flex-ChR2 (E123T/T159C)-EYFP
Purpose: AAV expression of TRE(TRE3G)-driven, Cre-dependent, humanized channelrhodopsin E123T/T159C mutant fused to EYFP for optogenetic activation.
Depositing lab: Tetsuo Yamamori. Depositing organization: RIKEN Center for Brain Science. Publication: Arm movements induced by noninvasive optogenetic stimulation of the motor cortex in the common marmoset. Ebina T, Obara K, Watakabe A, Masamizu Y, Terada SI, Matoba R, Takaji M, Hatanaka N, Nambu A, Mizukami H, Yamamori T, Matsuzaki M. Proc Natl Acad Sci U S A. 2019 Nov 5;116(45):22844-22850. doi: 10.1073/pnas.1903445116. Epub 2019 Oct 21. PubMed 31636197.
Backbone
  Vector backbone: pAAV-Ef1a-DIO hChR2(E123T/T159C)-EYFP
  Backbone manufacturer: addgene Plasmid #35509
  Modifications to backbone: Ef1a promoter was exchanged to TRE3G promoter obtained from pTRE3G-ZsGreen1 from Clontech.
  Vector type: Mammalian Expression, AAV, Cre/Lox
Growth in bacteria
  Bacterial resistance: Ampicillin, 100 μg/mL
  Growth temperature: 30°C
  Growth strain: NEB Stable
  Copy number: High Copy
Gene/Insert 1
  Gene/Insert name: hChR2 (alt name: Channelrhodopsin2)
  Species: Chlamydomonas reinhardtii
  Mutation: E123T and T159C
  Promoter: TRE3G
  Tag / fusion protein: EYFP (C terminal on insert) (C terminal on insert)
  Cloning method: Unknown
  Sequencing primers: 5′ nd
Gene/Insert 2
  Gene/Insert name: TRE3G
  Species: Synthetic
  Cloning method: Unknown
  Sequencing primers: 5′ nd
Resource information
  A portion of this plasmid was derived from a plasmid made by: This plasmid was modified from addgene plasmid #35509. EF1a promoter of #35509 was replaced by TRE3G promoter of pTRE3G-ZsGreen1 from Clontech. The use of TRE3G is licensed from TETsystems Inc.
Terms and licenses: Academic/Nonprofit Terms; Industry Terms: Not Available to Industry
How to cite: pAAV-TRE-flex-ChR2 (E123T/T159C)-EYFP was a gift from Tetsuo Yamamori (Addgene plasmid # 135176 ; http://n2t.net/addgene:135176 ; RRID:Addgene_135176)
