[The description below was written by a language model from this plasmid's Addgene catalogue record and pLannotate feature annotations shown in this document.]
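Description:
pAAV-TRE-flex-ChR2 (E123T/T159C)-EYFP is an adeno-associated virus transfer plasmid for mammalian expression. It was made from the EF1a-driven DIO hChR2(E123T/T159C)-EYFP AAV vector by swapping the EF1a promoter for the third-generation tetracycline-responsive promoter TRE3G. In bacteria it is maintained as a high-copy plasmid through a ColE1/pUC-type origin and selected with ampicillin (AmpR, β-lactamase); an f1 origin is also present. The expression cassette sits between AAV2 inverted terminal repeats, which allow it to be packaged into recombinant AAV. The automated annotation finds the right-hand ITR intact but only short fragments of the left one.

The payload is humanized channelrhodopsin-2 from Chlamydomonas reinhardtii carrying the E123T and T159C mutations, fused at its C terminus to EYFP. The annotation tool labels this coding sequence as the H134R variant, which is probably just its closest database match, since the catalogue entry specifies E123T/T159C. The fusion is placed in reverse orientation relative to TRE3G and is bracketed by oppositely oriented lox2272 and loxP pairs (a flex/DIO arrangement). Cre recombinase therefore inverts the cassette into the sense orientation and locks it there by excising one site of each pair. Downstream, a WPRE enhances transcript expression and a human growth hormone polyadenylation signal terminates the message.

Expression thus needs two inputs: Cre to flip the opsin, and a tetracycline-controlled transactivator, supplied separately, to drive TRE3G. This allows strong, amplified, cell-type-restricted labelling and blue-light optogenetic activation of neurons. The associated work applied it to motor cortex stimulation in the common marmoset.
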