Features (pLannotate 1.2.2; 22 found; start..end, strand, type, name):
     12..39      +  repeat_region  AAV2 ITR (fragment): inverted terminal repeat of adeno-associated virus serotype 2 inverted
     68..95      +  repeat_region  AAV2 ITR (fragment): inverted terminal repeat of adeno-associated virus serotype 2 inverted
    147..525     +  promoter       TRE3G promoter: 3rd-generation Tet-responsive promoter that can be activated by binding of Tet-On® 3G
    538..571     +  protein_bind   lox2272: Cre-mediated recombination occurs in the 8-bp core sequence (GGATACTT). lox2272 sites are compatible with each other, but incompatible with loxP or loxN sites (Lee and Saito, 1988). Cre recombinase
    572..621     -  intron         β-globin intron (fragment): internally truncated intron from human β-globin
    622..655     +  protein_bind   loxP: Cre-mediated recombination occurs in the 8-bp core sequence (GCATACAT). Cre recombinase
    667..1386    -  CDS            EYFP: enhanced YFP mammalian codon-optimized
   1402..2328    -  CDS            ChR2(H134R): H134R mutant of an N-terminal fragment of channelrhodopsin-2 from the alga Chlamydomonas reinhardtii (Nagel et al., 2005) blue light-activated cation channel
   2339..2372    -  protein_bind   lox2272: Cre-mediated recombination occurs in the 8-bp core sequence (GGATACTT). lox2272 sites are compatible with each other, but incompatible with loxP or loxN sites (Lee and Saito, 1988). Cre recombinase
   2373..2422    -  intron         β-globin intron (fragment): internally truncated intron from human β-globin
   2423..2456    -  protein_bind   loxP: Cre-mediated recombination occurs in the 8-bp core sequence (GCATACAT). Cre recombinase
   2457..2481    +  misc_feature   MCS (fragment): pBluescript multiple cloning site
   2481..3069    +  misc_feature   WPRE: woodchuck hepatitis virus posttranscriptional regulatory element
   3101..3577    +  polyA_signal   hGH poly(A) signal: human growth hormone polyadenylation signal
   3617..3757    +  repeat_region  AAV2 ITR: inverted terminal repeat of adeno-associated virus serotype 2 inverted
   3762..3813    -  misc_feature   bom (fragment): basis of mobility region from pBR322
   3832..4287    +  rep_origin     f1 ori (sequence partly withheld): f1 bacteriophage origin of replication; arrow indicates direction of (+) strand synthesis
   4288..4337    -  misc_feature   bom (fragment): basis of mobility region from pBR322
   4439..4474    -  CDS            rop (fragment): Rop protein, which maintains plasmids at low copy number; rop
   4569..4673    +  promoter       AmpR promoter: bla
   4674..5534    +  CDS            AmpR: β-lactamase; bla; confers resistance to ampicillin, carbenicillin, and related antibiotics
   5705..6293    +  rep_origin     ori: high-copy-number ColE1/pMB1/pBR322/pUC origin of replication
>Addgene plasmid #135176 | pAAV-TRE-flex-ChR2 (E123T/T159C)-EYFP | addgene full sequence | sequence record 268585 | Addgene NGS Result
CCTGCAGGCAGCTGCGCGCTCGCTCGCTCACTGAGGCCGCCCGGGCGTCGGGCGACCTTTGGTCGCCCGG
CCTCAGTGAGCGAGCGAGCGCGCAGAGAGGGAGTGGCCAACTCCATCACTAGGGGTTCCTGCGGCCGCAC
GCGTTCGAGTTTACTCCCTATCAGTGATAGAGAACGTATGAAGAGTTTACTCCCTATCAGTGATAGAGAA
CGTATGCAGACTTTACTCCCTATCAGTGATAGAGAACGTATAAGGAGTTTACTCCCTATCAGTGATAGAG
AACGTATGACCAGTTTACTCCCTATCAGTGATAGAGAACGTATCTACAGTTTACTCCCTATCAGTGATAG
AGAACGTATATCCAGTTTACTCCCTATCAGTGATAGAGAACGTATAAGCTTTAGGCGTGTACGGTGGGCG
CCTATAAAAGCAGAGCTCGTTTAGTGAACCGTCAGATCGCCTGGAGCAATTCCACAACACTTTTGTCTTA
TACCAACTTTCCGTACCACTTCCTACCCTCGTAAAGTCGACTCCGGAATAACTTCGTATAGGATACTTTA
TACGAAGTTATGCAGAATGGTAGCTGGATTGTAGCTGCTATTAGCAATATGAAACCTCTTAATAACTTCG
TATAGCATACATTATACGAAGTTATGGCGCGCCCTATTACTTGTACAGCTCGTCCATGCCGAGAGTGATC
CCGGCGGCGGTCACGAACTCCAGCAGGACCATGTGATCGCGCTTCTCGTTGGGGTCTTTGCTCAGGGCGG
ACTGGTAGCTCAGGTAGTGGTTGTCGGGCAGCAGCACGGGGCCGTCGCCGATGGGGGTGTTCTGCTGGTA
GTGGTCGGCGAGCTGCACGCTGCCGTCCTCGATGTTGTGGCGGATCTTGAAGTTCACCTTGATGCCGTTC
TTCTGCTTGTCGGCCATGATATAGACGTTGTGGCTGTTGTAGTTGTACTCCAGCTTGTGCCCCAGGATGT
TGCCGTCCTCCTTGAAGTCGATGCCCTTCAGCTCGATGCGGTTCACCAGGGTGTCGCCCTCGAACTTCAC
CTCGGCGCGGGTCTTGTAGTTGCCGTCGTCCTTGAAGAAGATGGTGCGCTCCTGGACGTAGCCTTCGGGC
ATGGCGGACTTGAAGAAGTCGTGCTGCTTCATGTGGTCGGGGTAGCGGGCGAAGCACTGCAGGCCGTAGC
CGAAGGTGGTCACGAGGGTGGGCCAGGGCACGGGCAGCTTGCCGGTGGTGCAGATGAACTTCAGGGTCAG
CTTGCCGTAGGTGGCATCGCCCTCGCCCTCGCCGGACACGCTGAACTTGTGGCCGTTTACGTCGCCGTCC
AGCTCGACCAGGATGGGCACCACCCCGGTGAACAGCTCCTCGCCCTTGCTCACCATGGTGGCGGCCGCTG
GCACGGCTCCGGCCTCGGCTTCGTCTTCGACGAGAGTCTCGACCTCGATCTCCGTTCCGCCGATGTTCAG
TTTGGTGGTTTTGCGGATATCTCCGTGAATCAATATGTGCTCGTGGATCAGGACGCGCAGGTAGTGTCCC
AACAACCCCCAACAATTTTTACTCATCAGATCAATAATCGTGTGACCTACGGTGGAGCCATAGACGCTCA
GGACGCCAAAACCTTCGGGCCCCAAAATGAAGAGAATTGGGAACATACCCCAGCTCACGAAAAACAGCCA
TGCCATGCCGGTCACGACCTGGCGGCACCGACCCTTTGGCACAGTATGATAACCCTCGATATATGCTTTG
GCGGCGTGAAAAAATGTGTTCGCGCCATAGCACAATCCAAGACAAAAGAAGATGACTTTAACATAGCCGG
TTGCCATGGCGCTGGTAGCCCCCCACACGATACACCCGATGTCTGAGACAAGGAGTCCCATGGTTCTCCT
GCTGTAGTCGTTGCTCAGGCCGGTGAGGTTGCTCAGGTGGATAAGGATGACAGGACAAGTGAGCAGCCAG
GTTGCATAGCGCAGCCACTGCACCCGGTGTCCTGTGGCAAGGTAGAGCATAGAGGGATTCTTAAACTCAA
AAAAGAACTCGAGAATCACCTTAACCATTTCAATGGCGCACACATAGATCTCCTCCCAGCCGCATGTAGA
TTTCCAGGTTTGGTAGGCATAGAACATCAGCAGCAAAATGCTGAATCCTGCTGCAAGCCACTGCAGGACA
TTTGACGCGGTCTGAGCGCCGTTCGTGCCGCGAGATTCAATCCATCCGGCACAGTAACATTGATCCTCAG
GGACCAGGACGGACCCGTTCACCACCACAGGATTAGTAACGAACAAAAGTTCGCGTCCGACGGCAGACAA
AGCGCCGCCATAGTCCATGGTGGCTAGCATAACTTCGTATAAAGTATCCTATACGAAGTTATTTGCCTTA
ACCCAGAAATTATCACTGTTATTCTTTAGAATGGTGCAAAGAATAACTTCGTATAATGTATGCTATACGA
AGTTATGAATTCGATATCAAGCTTATCGATAATCAACCTCTGGATTACAAAATTTGTGAAAGATTGACTG
GTATTCTTAACTATGTTGCTCCTTTTACGCTATGTGGATACGCTGCTTTAATGCCTTTGTATCATGCTAT
TGCTTCCCGTATGGCTTTCATTTTCTCCTCCTTGTATAAATCCTGGTTGCTGTCTCTTTATGAGGAGTTG
TGGCCCGTTGTCAGGCAACGTGGCGTGGTGTGCACTGTGTTTGCTGACGCAACCCCCACTGGTTGGGGCA
TTGCCACCACCTGTCAGCTCCTTTCCGGGACTTTCGCTTTCCCCCTCCCTATTGCCACGGCGGAACTCAT
CGCCGCCTGCCTTGCCCGCTGCTGGACAGGGGCTCGGCTGTTGGGCACTGACAATTCCGTGGTGTTGTCG
GGGAAATCATCGTCCTTTCCTTGGCTGCTCGCCTATGTTGCCACCTGGATTCTGCGCGGGACGTCCTTCT
GCTACGTCCCTTCGGCCCTCAATCCAGCGGACCTTCCTTCCCGCGGCCTGCTGCCGGCTCTGCGGCCTCT
TCCGCGTCTTCGCCTTCGCCCTCAGACGAGTCGGATCTCCCTTTGGGCCGCCTCCCCGCATCGATACCGA
GCGCTGCTCGAGAGATCTACGGGTGGCATCCCTGTGACCCCTCCCCAGTGCCTCTCCTGGCCCTGGAAGT
TGCCACTCCAGTGCCCACCAGCCTTGTCCTAATAAAATTAAGTTGCATCATTTTGTCTGACTAGGTGTCC
TTCTATAATATTATGGGGTGGAGGGGGGTGGTATGGAGCAAGGGGCAAGTTGGGAAGACAACCTGTAGGG
CCTGCGGGGTCTATTGGGAACCAAGCTGGAGTGCAGTGGCACAATCTTGGCTCACTGCAATCTCCGCCTC
CTGGGTTCAAGCGATTCTCCTGCCTCAGCCTCCCGAGTTGTTGGGATTCCAGGCATGCATGACCAGGCTC
AGCTAATTTTTGTTTTTTTGGTAGAGACGGGGTTTCACCATATTGGCCAGGCTGGTCTCCAACTCCTAAT
CTCAGGTGATCTACCCACCTTGGCCTCCCAAATTGCTGGGATTACAGGCGTGAACCACTGCTCCCTTCCC
TGTCCTTCTGATTTTGTAGGTAACCACGTGCGGACCGAGCGGCCGCAGGAACCCCTAGTGATGGAGTTGG
CCACTCCCTCTCTGCGCGCTCGCTCGCTCACTGAGGCCGGGCGACCAAAGGTCGCCCGACGCCCGGGCTT
TGCCCGGGCGGCCTCAGTGAGCGAGCGAGCGCGCAGCTGCCTGCAGGGGCGCCTGATGCGGTATTTTCTC
CTTACGCATCTGTGCGGTATTTCACACCGCATA
[95 nt withheld, positions 3814-3908]
T
[46 nt withheld, positions 3910-3955]
C
[141 nt withheld, positions 3957-4097]
CCTTTGACGTTGGAGTCCACGTTCTTT
[37 nt withheld, positions 4125-4161]
ACTCTATCTCGGGCTATTCTTTTGATTTATAAGGGATTTTGCCGATTTCGGTCTATTGGTTAAAAAATGA
GCTGATTTAACAAAAATTTAACGCGAATTTTAACAAAATATTAACGTTTACAATTTTATGGTGCACTCTC
AGTACAATCTGCTCTGATGCCGCATAGTTAAGCCAGCCCCGACACCCGCCAACACCCGCTGACGCGCCCT
GACGGGCTTGTCTGCTCCCGGCATCCGCTTACAGACAAGCTGTGACCGTCTCCGGGAGCTGCATGTGTCA
GAGGTTTTCACCGTCATCACCGAAACGCGCGAGACGAAAGGGCCTCGTGATACGCCTATTTTTATAGGTT
AATGTCATGATAATAATGGTTTCTTAGACGTCAGGTGGCACTTTTCGGGGAAATGTGCGCGGAACCCCTA
TTTGTTTATTTTTCTAAATACATTCAAATATGTATCCGCTCATGAGACAATAACCCTGATAAATGCTTCA
ATAATATTGAAAAAGGAAGAGTATGAGTATTCAACATTTCCGTGTCGCCCTTATTCCCTTTTTTGCGGCA
TTTTGCCTTCCTGTTTTTGCTCACCCAGAAACGCTGGTGAAAGTAAAAGATGCTGAAGATCAGTTGGGTG
CACGAGTGGGTTACATCGAACTGGATCTCAACAGCGGTAAGATCCTTGAGAGTTTTCGCCCCGAAGAACG
TTTTCCAATGATGAGCACTTTTAAAGTTCTGCTATGTGGCGCGGTATTATCCCGTATTGACGCCGGGCAA
GAGCAACTCGGTCGCCGCATACACTATTCTCAGAATGACTTGGTTGAGTACTCACCAGTCACAGAAAAGC
ATCTTACGGATGGCATGACAGTAAGAGAATTATGCAGTGCTGCCATAACCATGAGTGATAACACTGCGGC
CAACTTACTTCTGACAACGATCGGAGGACCGAAGGAGCTAACCGCTTTTTTGCACAACATGGGGGATCAT
GTAACTCGCCTTGATCGTTGGGAACCGGAGCTGAATGAAGCCATACCAAACGACGAGCGTGACACCACGA
TGCCTGTAGCAATGGCAACAACGTTGCGCAAACTATTAACTGGCGAACTACTTACTCTAGCTTCCCGGCA
ACAATTAATAGACTGGATGGAGGCGGATAAAGTTGCAGGACCACTTCTGCGCTCGGCCCTTCCGGCTGGC
TGGTTTATTGCTGATAAATCTGGAGCCGGTGAGCGTGGGTCTCGCGGTATCATTGCAGCACTGGGGCCAG
ATGGTAAGCCCTCCCGTATCGTAGTTATCTACACGACGGGGAGTCAGGCAACTATGGATGAACGAAATAG
ACAGATCGCTGAGATAGGTGCCTCACTGATTAAGCATTGGTAACTGTCAGACCAAGTTTACTCATATATA
CTTTAGATTGATTTAAAACTTCATTTTTAATTTAAAAGGATCTAGGTGAAGATCCTTTTTGATAATCTCA
TGACCAAAATCCCTTAACGTGAGTTTTCGTTCCACTGAGCGTCAGACCCCGTAGAAAAGATCAAAGGATC
TTCTTGAGATCCTTTTTTTCTGCGCGTAATCTGCTGCTTGCAAACAAAAAAACCACCGCTACCAGCGGTG
GTTTGTTTGCCGGATCAAGAGCTACCAACTCTTTTTCCGAAGGTAACTGGCTTCAGCAGAGCGCAGATAC
CAAATACTGTTCTTCTAGTGTAGCCGTAGTTAGGCCACCACTTCAAGAACTCTGTAGCACCGCCTACATA
CCTCGCTCTGCTAATCCTGTTACCAGTGGCTGCTGCCAGTGGCGATAAGTCGTGTCTTACCGGGTTGGAC
TCAAGACGATAGTTACCGGATAAGGCGCAGCGGTCGGGCTGAACGGGGGGTTCGTGCACACAGCCCAGCT
TGGAGCGAACGACCTACACCGAACTGAGATACCTACAGCGTGAGCTATGAGAAAGCGCCACGCTTCCCGA
AGGGAGAAAGGCGGACAGGTATCCGGTAAGCGGCAGGGTCGGAACAGGAGAGCGCACGAGGGAGCTTCCA
GGGGGAAACGCCTGGTATCTTTATAGTCCTGTCGGGTTTCGCCACCTCTGACTTGAGCGTCGATTTTTGT
GATGCTCGTCAGGGGGGCGGAGCCTATGGAAAAACGCCAGCAACGCGGCCTTTTTACGGTTCCTGGCCTT
TTGCTGGCCTTTTGCTCACATGT
